>Addgene plasmid #183724 | pMXs-Sig10(M2)-Fc-IG | addgene full sequence | sequence record 373304 | Addgene NGS Result
ATAGGGGTTCCGCGCACATTTCCCCGAAAAGTGCCACCTGCATAATGAAAGACCCCACCTGTAGGTTTGG
CAAGCTAGCTTAAGTAACGCCATTTTGCAAGGCATGGAAAAATACATAACTGAGAATAGAAAAGTTCAGA
TCAAGGTCAGGAACAGATGGAACAGCTGAATATGGGCCAAACAGGATATCTGTGGTAAGCAGTTCCTGCC
CCGGCTCAGGGCCAAGAACAGATGGAACAGCTGAATATGGGCCAAACAGGATATCTGTGGTAAGCAGTTC
CTGCCCCGGCTCAGGGCCAAGAACAGATGGTCCCCAGATGCGGTCCAGCCCTCAGCAGTTTCTAGAGAAC
CATCAGATGTTTCCAGGGTGCCCCAAGGACCTGAAATGACCCTGTGCCTTATTTGAACTAACCAATCAGT
TCGCTTCTCGCTTCTGTTCGCGCGCTTCTGCTCCCCGAGCTCAATAAAAGAGCCCACAACCCCTCACTCG
GCGCGCCAGTCCTCCGATTGACTGAGTCGCCCGGGTACCCGTGTATCCAATAAACCCTCTTGCAGTTGCA
TCCGACTTGTGGTCTCGCTGTTCCTTGGGAGGGTCTCCTCTGAGTGATTGACTACCCGTCAGCGGGGGTC
TTTCATTTGGGGGCTCGTCCGGGATCGGGAGACCCCTGCCCAGGGACCACCGACCCACCACCGGGAGGTA
AGCTGGCCAGCAACTTATCTGTGTCTGTCCGATTGTCTAGTGTCTATGACTGATTTTATGCGCCTGCGTC
GGTACTAGTTAGCTAACTAGCTCTGTATCTGGCGGACCCGTGGTGGAACTGACGAGTTCGGAACACCCGG
CCGCAACCCTGGGAGACGTCCCAGGGACTTCGGGGGCCGTTTTTGTGGCCCGACCTGAGTCCAAAAATCC
CGATCGTTTTGGACTCTTTGGTGCACCCCCCTAATAGGAGGGATATGTGGTTCTGGTAGGAGACGAGAAC
CTAAAACAGTTCCCGCCTCCGTCTGAATTTTTGCTTTCGGTTTGGGACCGAAGCCGCGCCGCGCGTCTTG
TCTGCTGCAGCATCGTTCTGTGTTGTCTCTGTCTGACTGTGTTTCTGTATTTGTCTGAAAATTAGGGCCA
GACTGTTACCACTCCCTTAAGTTTGACCTTAGGTCACTGGAAAGATGTCGAGCGGATCGCTCACAACCAG
TCGGTAGATGTCAAGAAGAGACGTTGGGTTACCTTCTGCTCTGCAGAATGGCCAACCTTTAACGTCGGAT
GGCCGCGAGACGGCACCTTTAACCGAGACCTCATCACCCAGGTTAAGATCAAGGTCTTTTCACCTGGCCC
GCATGGACACCCAGACCAGGTCCCCTACATCGTGACCTGGGAAGCCTTGGCTTTTGACCCCCCTCCCTGG
GTCAAGCCCTTTGTACACCCTAAGCCTCCGCCTCCTCTTCCTCCATCCGCCCCGTCTCTCCCCCTTGAAC
CTCCTCGTTCGACCCCGCCTCGATCCTCCCTTTATCCAGCCCTCACTCCTTCTCTAGGCGCCCCCATATG
GCCATATGAGATCTTATATGGGGCACCCCCGCCCCTTGTAAACTTCCCTGACCCTGACATGACAAGAGTT
ACTAACAGCCCCTCTCTCCAAGCTCACTTACAGGCTCTCTACTTAGTCCAGCACGAAGTCTGGAGACCTC
TGGCGGCAGCCTACCAAGAACAACTGGACCGACCGGTGGTACCTCACCCTTACCGAGTCGGCGACACAGT
GTGGGTCCGCCGACACCAGACTAAGAACCTAGAACCTCGCTGGAAAGGACCTTACACAGTCCTGCTGACC
ACCCCCACCGCCCTCAAAGTAGACGGCATCGCAGCTTGGATACACGCCGCCCACGTGAAGGCTGCCGACC
CCGGGGGTGGACCATCCTCTAGACTGCCGGATCTAGCTAGTTAATTAAGGATCCCAGTGTGGTGGTACGG
GAATTCGAGCTCGGTACCTCGCGAATGCATCTAGAGCCACCATGCTACTGCCACTGCTGCTGTCCTCGCT
GCTGGGCGGGTCCCAGGCTATGGATGGGAGATTCTGGATACGAGTGCAGGAGTCAGTGATGGTGCCGGAG
GGCCTGTGCATCTCTGTGCCCTGCTCTTTCTCCTACCCCCGACAAGACTGGACAGGGTCTACCCCAGCTT
ATGGCTACTGGTTCAAAGCAGTGACTGAGACAACCAAGGGTGCTCCTGTGGCCACAAACCACCAGAGTCG
AGAGGTGGAAATGAGCACCCGGGGCCGATTCCAGCTCACTGGGGATCCCGCCAAGGGGAACTGCTCCTTG
GTGATCAGAGACGTGCAGATGCAGGATGAGTCACAGTACTTCTTTCGGGTGGAGAGAGGAAGCTATGTGA
GATATAATTTCATGAACGATGGGTTCTTTCTAAAAGTAACAGCCCTGACTCAGAAGCCTGATGTCTACAT
CCCCGAGACCCTGGAGCCCGGGCAGCCGGTGACGGTCATCTGTGTGTTTAACTGGGCCTTTGAGGAATGT
CCACCCCCTTCTTTCTCCTGGACGGGGGCTGCCCTCTCCTCCCAAGGAACCAAACCAACGACCTCCCACT
TCTCAGTGCTCAGCTTCACGCCCAGACCCCAGGACCACAACACCGACCTCACCTGCCATGTGGACTTCTC
CAGAAAGGGTGTGAGCGCACAGAGGACCGTCCGACTCCGTGTGGCCTATGCCCCCAGAGACCTTGTTATC
AGCATTTCACGTGACAACACGCCAGCCCTGGAGCCCCAGCCCCAGGGAAATGTCCCATACCTGGAAGCCC
AAAAAGGCCAGTTCCTGCGGCTCCTCTGTGCTGCTGACAGCCAGCCCCCTGCCACACTGAGCTGGGTCCT
GCAGAACAGAGTCCTCTCCTCGTCCCATCCCTGGGGCCCTAGACCCCTGGGGCTGGAGCTGCCCGGGGTG
AAGGCTGGGGATTCAGGGCGCTACACCTGCCGAGCGGAGAACAGGCTTGGCTCCCAGCAGCGAGCCCTGG
ACCTCTCTGTGCAGTATCCTCCAGAGAACCTGAGAGTGATGGTTTCCCAAGCAAACAGGACAGTCCTGGA
AAACCTTGGGAACGGCACGTCTCTCCCAGTACTGGAGGGCCAAAGCCTGTGCCTGGTCTGTGTCACACAC
AGCAGCCCCCCAGCCAGGCTGAGCTGGACCCAGAGGGGACAGGTTCTGAGCCCCTCCCAGCCCTCAGACC
CCGGGGTCCTGGAGCTGCCTCGGGTTCAAGTGGAGCACGAAGGAGAGTTCACCTGCCACGCTCGGCACCC
ACTGGGCTCCCAGCACGTCTCTCTCAGCCTCTCCGTGCACTACTCCCCGAAGCTGCTGGGCCCCTCCTGC
TCCTGGGAGGCTGAGGGTCTGCACTGCAGCTGCTCCTCCCAGGCCAGCCCGGCCCCCTCTCTGCGCTGGT
GGCTTGGGGAGGAGCTGCTGGAGGGGAACAGCAGCCAGGACTCCTTCGAGGTCACCCCCAGCTCAGCCGG
GCCCTGGGCCAACAGCTCCCTGAGCCTCCATGGAGGGCTCAGCTCCGGCCTCAGGCTCCGCTGTGAGGCC
TGGAACGTCCATGGGGCCCAGAGTGGATCCATCCTGCAGCTGCCAGATAAGCTCGAGCCCAAATCTTGTG
ACAAAACTCACACATGCCCACCGTGCCCAGGTAAGCCAGCCCAGGCCTCGCCCTCCAGCTCAAGGCGGGA
CAGGTGCCCTAGAGTAGCCTGCATCCAGGGACAGGCCCCAGCCGGGTGCTGACACGTCCACCTCCATCTC
TTCCTCAGCACCTGAACTCCTGGGGGGACCGTCAGTCTTCCTCTTCCCCCCAAAACCCAAGGACACCCTC
ATGATCTCCCGGACCCCTGAGGTCACATGCGTGGTGGTGGACGTGAGCCACGAAGACCCTGAGGTCAAGT
TCAACTGGTACGTGGACGGCGTGGAGGTGCATAATGCCAAGACAAAGCCGCGGGAGGAGCAGTACAACAG
CACGTACCGTGTGGTCAGCGTCCTCACCGTCCTGCACCAGGACTGGCTGAATGGCAAGGAGTACAAGTGC
AAGGTCTCCAACAAAGCCCTCCCAGCCCCCATCGAGAAAACCATCTCCAAAGCCAAAGGTGGGACCCGTG
GGGTGCGAGGGCCACATGGACAGAGGCCGGCTCGGCCCACCCTCTGCCCTGGGAGTGACCGCTGTACCAA
CCTCTGTCCCTACAGGGCAGCCCCGAGAACCACAGGTGTACACCCTGCCCCCATCCCGGGATGAGCTGAC
CAAGAACCAGGTCAGCCTGACCTGCCTGGTCAAAGGCTTCTATCCCAGCGACATCGCCGTGGAGTGGGAG
AGCAATGGGCAGCCGGAGAACAACTACAAGGCCACGCCTCCCGTGCTGGACTCCGACGGCTCCTTCTTCC
TCTACAGCAAGCTCACCGTGGACAAGAGCAGGTGGCAGCAGGGGAACGTCTTCTCATGCTCCGTGATGCA
TGAGGCTCTGCACAACCACTACACGCAGAAGAGCCTCTCCCTGTCCCCGGGTAAATAGCGGCCGCTACGT
AAATTCCGCCCCCCCCCCCCYKCTCCCTCCCCCCCCCCTAACGTTACTGGCCGAAGCCGCTTGGAATAAG
GCCGGTGTGCGTTTGTCTATATGTTATTTTCCACCATATTGCCGTCTTTTGGCAATGTGAGGGCCCGGAA
ACCTGGCCCTGTCTTCTTGACGAGCATTCCTAGGGGTCTTTCCCCTCTCGCCAAAGGAATGCAAGGTCTG
TTGAATGTCGTGAAGGAAGCAGTTCCTCTGGAAGCTTCTTGAAGACAAACAACGTCTGTAGCGACCCTTT
GCAGGCAGCGGAACCCCCCACCTGGCGACAGGTGCCTCTGCGGCCAAAAGCCACGTGTATAAGATACACC
TGCAAAGGCGGCACAACCCCAGTGCCACGTTGTGAGTTGGATAGTTGTGGAAAGAGTCAAATGGCTCTCC
TCAAGCGTATTCAACAAGGGGCTGAAGGATGCCCAGAAGGTACCCCATTGTATGGGATCTGATCTGGGGC
CTCGGTGCACATGCTTTACATGTGTTTAGTCGAGGTTAAAAAAACGTCTAGGCCCCCCGAACCACGGGGA
CGTGGTTTTCCTTTGAAAAACACGATGATAATATGGCCACAACCATGGTGAGCAAGGGCGAGGAGCTGTT
CACCGGGGTGGTGCCCATCCTGGTCGAGCTGGACGGCGACGTAAACGGCCACAAGTTCAGCGTGTCCGGC
GAGGGCGAGGGCGATGCCACCTACGGCAAGCTGACCCTGAAGTTCATCTGCACCACCGGCAAGCTGCCCG
TGCCCTGGCCCACCCTCGTGACCACCCTGACCTACGGCGTGCAGTGCTTCAGCCGCTACCCCGACCACAT
GAAGCAGCACGACTTCTTCAAGTCCGCCATGCCCGAAGGCTACGTCCAGGAGCGCACCATCTTCTTCAAG
GACGACGGCAACTACAAGACCCGCGCCGAGGTGAAGTTCGAGGGCGACACCCTGGTGAACCGCATCGAGC
TGAAGGGCATCGACTTCAAGGAGGACGGCAACATCCTGGGGCACAAGCTGGAGTACAACTACAACAGCCA
CAACGTCTATATCATGGCCGACAAGCAGAAGAACGGCATCAAGGTGAACTTCAAGATCCGCCACAACATC
GAGGACGGCAGCGTGCAGCTCGCCGACCACTACCAGCAGAACACCCCCATCGGCGACGGCCCCGTGCTGC
TGCCCGACAACCACTACCTGAGCACCCAGTCCGCCCTGAGCAAAGACCCCAACGAGAAGCGCGATCACAT
GGTCCTGCTGGAGTTCGTGACCGCCGCCGGGATCACTCTCGGCATGGACGAGCTGTACAAGTAAGTCGAC
GATAAAATAAAAGATTTTATTTAGTCTCCAGAAAAAGGGGGGAATGAAAGACCCCACCTGTAGGTTTGGC
AAGCTAGCTTAAGTAACGCCATTTTGCAAGGCATGGAAAAATACATAACTGAGAATAGAGAAGTTCAGAT
CAAGGTCAGGAACAGATGGAACAGCTGAATATGGGCCAAACAGGATATCTGTGGTAAGCAGTTCCTGCCC
CGGCTCAGGGCCAAGAACAGATGGAACAGCTGAATATGGGCCAAACAGGATATCTGTGGTAAGCAGTTCC
TGCCCCGGCTCAGGGCCAAGAACAGATGGTCCCCAGATGCGGTCCAGCCCTCAGCAGTTTCTAGAGAACC
ATCAGATGTTTCCAGGGTGCCCCAAGGACCTGAAATGACCCTGTGCCTTATTTGAACTAACCAATCAGTT
CGCTTCTCGCTTCTGTTCGCGCGCTTCTGCTCCCCGAGCTCAATAAAAGAGCCCACAACCCCTCACTCGG
GGCGCCAGTCCTCCGATTGACTGAGTCGCCCGGGTACCCGTGTATCCAATAAACCCTCTTGCAGTTGCAT
CCGACTTGTGGTCTCGCTGTTCCTTGGGAGGGTCTCCTCTGAGTGATTGACTACCCGTCAGCGGGGGTCT
TTCACATGCAGCATGTATCAAAATTAATTTGGTTTTTTTTCTTAAGTATTTACATTAAATGGCCATAGTT
GCATTAATGAATCGGCCAACGCGCGGGGAGAGGCGGTTTGCGTATTGGGCGCTCTTCCGCTTCCTCGCTC
ACTGACTCGCTGCGCTCGGTCGTTCGGCTGCGGCGAGCGGTATCAGCTCACTCAAAGGCGGTAATACGGT
TATCCACAGAATCAGGGGATAACGCAGGAAAGAACATGTGAGCAAAAGGCCAGCAAAAGGCCAGGAACCG
TAAAAAGGCCGCGTTGCTGGCGTTTTTCCATAGGCTCCGCCCCCCTGACGAGCATCACAAAAATCGACGC
TCAAGTCAGAGGTGGCGAAACCCGACAGGACTATAAAGATACCAGGCGTTTCCCCCTGGAAGCTCCCTCG
TGCGCTCTCCTGTTCCGACCCTGCCGCTTACCGGATACCTGTCCGCCTTTCTCCCTTCGGGAAGCGTGGC
GCTTTCTCATAGCTCACGCTGTAGGTATCTCAGTTCGGTGTAGGTCGTTCGCTCCAAGCTGGGCTGTGTG
CACGAACCCCCCGTTCAGCCCGACCGCTGCGCCTTATCCGGTAACTATCGTCTTGAGTCCAACCCGGTAA
GACACGACTTATCGCCACTGGCAGCAGCCACTGGTAACAGGATTAGCAGAGCGAGGTATGTAGGCGGTGC
TACAGAGTTCTTGAAGTGGTGGCCTAACTACGGCTACACTAGAAGAACAGTATTTGGTATCTGCGCTCTG
CTGAAGCCAGTTACCTTCGGAAAAAGAGTTGGTAGCTCTTGATCCGGCAAACAAACCACCGCTGGTAGCG
GTGGTTTTTTTGTTTGCAAGCAGCAGATTACGCGCAGAAAAAAAGGATCTCAAGAAGATCCTTTGATCTT
TTCTACGGGGTCTGACGCTCAGTGGAACGAAAACTCACGTTAAGGGATTTTGGTCATGAGATTATCAAAA
AGGATCTTCACCTAGATCCTTTTGCGGCCGGCCGCAAATCAATCTAAAGTATATATGAGTAAACTTGGTC
TGACAGTTACCAATGCTTAATCAGTGAGGCACCTATCTCAGCGATCTGTCTATTTCGTTCATCCATAGTT
GCCTGACTCCCCGTCGTGTAGATAACTACGATACGGGAGGGCTTACCATCTGGCCCCAGTGCTGCAATGA
TACCGCGAGACCCACGCTCACCGGCTCCAGATTTATCAGCAATAAACCAGCCAGCCGGAAGGGCCGAGCG
CAGAAGTGGTCCTGCAACTTTATCCGCCTCCATCCAGTCTATTAATTGTTGCCGGGAAGCTAGAGTAAGT
AGTTCGCCAGTTAATAGTTTGCGCAACGTTGTTGCCATTGCTACAGGCATCGTGGTGTCACGCTCGTCGT
TTGGTATGGCTTCATTCAGCTCCGGTTCCCAACGATCAAGGCGAGTTACATGATCCCCCATGTTGTGCAA
AAAAGCGGTTAGCTCCTTCGGTCCTCCGATCGTTGTCAGAAGTAAGTTGGCCGCAGTGTTATCACTCATG
GTTATGGCAGCACTGCATAATTCTCTTACTGTCATGCCATCCGTAAGATGCTTTTCTGTGACTGGTGAGT
ACTCAACCAAGTCATTCTGAGAATAGTGTATGCGGCGACCGAGTTGCTCTTGCCCGGCGTCAATACGGGA
TAATACCGCGCCACATAGCAGAACTTTAAAAGTGCTCATCATTGGAAAACGTTCTTCGGGGCGAAAACTC
TCAAGGATCTTACCGCTGTTGAGATCCAGTTCGATGTAACCCACTCGTGCACCCAACTGATCTTCAGCAT
CTTTTACTTTCACCAGCGTTTCTGGGTGAGCAAAAACAGGAAGGCAAAATGCCGCAAAAAAGGGAATAAG
GGCGACACGGAAATGTTGAATACTCATACTCTTCCTTTTTCAATATTATTGAAGCATTTATCAGGGTTAT
TGTCTCATGAGCGGATACATATTTGAATGTATTTAGAAAAATAAACAA
Features (pLannotate 1.2.2; 18 found; start..end, strand, type, name):
     44..637     +  LTR            LTR: long terminal repeat from Moloney murine leukemia virus
    700..899     +  misc_feature   MMLV Ψ: packaging signal of Moloney murine leukemia virus (MMLV)
    951..1039    +  misc_feature   MESV Ψ (fragment): packaging signal of murine embryonic stem cell virus
   1116..1532    +  CDS            gag (truncated): truncated Moloney murine leukemia virus (MMLV) gag gene lacking the start codon
   1542..1916    +  misc_feature   pol region: Moloney murine leukemia virus (MMLV) pol region containing the splice acceptor site
   1961..1978    +  misc_feature   MCS (fragment): pUC18/19 multiple cloning site
   2002..3621    +  CDS            SIGLEC10 (fragment): SIG10_HUMAN - Also known as SLG2. Experimental evidence at protein level: Swiss-Prot protein existence level 1. Putative adhesion molecule that mediates sialic-acid dependent binding to cells. Preferentially binds to alpha-2,3- or alpha-2,6-linked sialic acid (By similarity). The sialic acid recognition site may be masked by cis interactions with sialic acids on the same cell surface. In the immune response, seems to act as an inhibitory receptor upon ligand induced tyrosine phosphorylation by recruiting cytoplasmic phosphatase(s) via their SH2 domain(s) that block signal transduction through
   3619..3735    +  CDS            IGHG1 (fragment): IGHG1_HUMAN - Experimental evidence at protein level: Swiss-Prot protein existence level 1. Constant region of immunoglobulin heavy chains. Immunoglobulins, also known as antibodies, are membrane-bound or secreted glycoproteins produced by B lymphocytes. In the recognition phase of humoral immunity, the membrane-bound immunoglobulins serve as receptors which, upon binding of a specific antigen, trigger the clonal expansion and differentiation of B lymphocytes into immunoglobulins- secreting plasma cells. Secreted immunoglobulins mediate the effector phase of humoral immunity, which results in
   3788..4198    +  CDS            IGHG1 (fragment): IGHG1_HUMAN - Experimental evidence at protein level: Swiss-Prot protein existence level 1. Constant region of immunoglobulin heavy chains. Immunoglobulins, also known as antibodies, are membrane-bound or secreted glycoproteins produced by B lymphocytes. In the recognition phase of humoral immunity, the membrane-bound immunoglobulins serve as receptors which, upon binding of a specific antigen, trigger the clonal expansion and differentiation of B lymphocytes into immunoglobulins- secreting plasma cells. Secreted immunoglobulins mediate the effector phase of humoral immunity, which results in
   4164..4535    +  CDS            IGHG4 (fragment): IGHG4_HUMAN - Experimental evidence at protein level: Swiss-Prot protein existence level 1. Constant region of immunoglobulin heavy chains. Immunoglobulins, also known as antibodies, are membrane-bound or secreted glycoproteins produced by B lymphocytes. In the recognition phase of humoral immunity, the membrane-bound immunoglobulins serve as receptors which, upon binding of a specific antigen, trigger the clonal expansion and differentiation of B lymphocytes into immunoglobulins- secreting plasma cells. Secreted immunoglobulins mediate the effector phase of humoral immunity, which results in
   4679..5141    +  misc_feature   IRES: internal ribosome entry site (IRES) of the encephalomyocarditis virus (EMCV)
   5155..5874    +  CDS            EGFP: the original enhanced GFP (Yang et al., 1996) mammalian codon-optimized
   5923..6044    +  LTR            3' LTR (ΔU3) (fragment): self-inactivating 3' long terminal repeat (LTR) from Moloney murine leukemia virus
   6045..6514    +  LTR            LTR: long terminal repeat from Moloney murine leukemia virus
   6580..6632    -  CDS            lacI (fragment): lac repressor; lacI; The lac repressor binds to the lac operator to inhibit transcription in E. coli. This inhibition can be relieved by adding lactose or isopropyl-β-D-thiogalactopyranoside (IPTG).
   6815..7403    -  rep_origin     ori: high-copy-number ColE1/pMB1/pBR322/pUC origin of replication
   7567..8427    -  CDS            AmpR: β-lactamase; bla; confers resistance to ampicillin, carbenicillin, and related antibiotics
   8428..14      -  promoter       AmpR promoter (across the origin): bla
