[The description below was written by a language model from this plasmid's Addgene catalogue record and pLannotate feature annotations shown in this document.]
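Description:
pMXs-Sig10(M2)-Fc-IG is a Moloney murine leukemia virus-based retroviral expression vector built on the pMXs backbone, designed to deliver a soluble human Siglec-10–Fc fusion protein together with a GFP marker into mammalian cells. In bacteria it is maintained through a high-copy ColE1/pUC-type origin and selected with ampicillin via the β-lactamase gene and its promoter. The viral portion consists of a 5' MMLV LTR, the MMLV packaging signal (with an adjacent MESV Ψ fragment), a truncated gag lacking its start codon, and a pol-derived region carrying the splice acceptor, followed by the payload and a 3' LTR. These elements allow the transcript to be packaged into retroviral particles when gag, pol and env are supplied in trans by a packaging cell line. No separate internal promoter is annotated, so expression appears to be driven from the 5' LTR.

The insert encodes the extracellular part of human Siglec-10, a sialic acid-binding inhibitory receptor, carrying the A108V substitution ("M2") and fused at its C-terminus to the Fc region of human IgG1. The Fc region is annotated as several separate IGHG1 fragments, with one overlapping segment assigned to IGHG4. That assignment most likely reflects homology among IgG constant regions, and the gaps between fragments could correspond to intervening non-coding sequence, although the record does not say so. Downstream, an EMCV IRES permits cap-independent translation of EGFP from the same bicistronic transcript (the "IG" cassette), so transduced, fusion-expressing cells can be identified or sorted by fluorescence. The construct is used to produce recombinant mutant Siglec-10-Fc as a binding probe. The associated study examined how a Guillain-Barré syndrome-associated SIGLEC10 variant affects recognition of gangliosides.
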