Addgene plasmid #183724: pMXs-Sig10(M2)-Fc-IG
Purpose: Expresses the fusion protein containing the extracellular part of the human Siglec-10 A108V mutant and the Fc region of human IgG1, and GFP
Depositing lab: Takeshi Tsubata. Depositing organization: Institute of Science Tokyo. Publication: A Guillain-Barre syndrome-associated SIGLEC10 rare variant impairs its recognition of gangliosides. Alborzian Deh Sheikh A, Gomaa S, Li X, Routledge M, Saigoh K, Numoto N, Angata T, Hitomi Y, Takematsu H, Tsuiji M, Ito N, Kusunoki S, Tsubata T. J Autoimmun. 2021 Jan;116:102571. doi: 10.1016/j.jaut.2020.102571. Epub 2020 Nov 19. PubMed 33223341.
Backbone
  Vector backbone: pMXs
  Vector type: Retroviral
Growth in bacteria
  Bacterial resistance: Ampicillin, 100 μg/mL
  Growth temperature: 37°C
  Growth strain: NEB Stable
  Copy number: High Copy
Gene/Insert
  Gene/Insert name: Siglec-10
  Species: H. sapiens (human)
  Mutation: A108V
  Tag / fusion protein: Fc of human IgG1
Terms and licenses: Academic/Nonprofit Terms; Industry Terms: Not Available to Industry
How to cite: pMXs-Sig10(M2)-Fc-IG was a gift from Takeshi Tsubata (Addgene plasmid # 183724 ; http://n2t.net/addgene:183724 ; RRID:Addgene_183724)
